>Addgene plasmid #15506 | HA-CYLD-WT | addgene full sequence | sequence record 219908 | Addgene NGS Result
CCGCCAATTCAATATGGCGTATATGGACTCATGCCAATTCAATATGGTGGATCTGGACCTGTGCCAATTC
AATATGGCGTATATGGACTCGTGCCAATTCAATATGGTGGATCTGGACCCCAGCCAATTCAATATGGCGG
ACTTGGCACCATGCCAATTCAATATGGCGGACCTGGCACTGTGCCAACTGGGGAGGGGTCTACTTGGCAC
GGTGCCAAGTTTGAGGAGGGGTCTTGGCCCTGTGCCAAGTCCGCCATATTGAATTGGCATGGTGCCAATA
ATGGCGGCCATATTGGCTATATGCCAGGATCAATATATAGGCAATATCCAATATGGCCCTATGCCAATAT
GGCTATTGGCCAGGTTCAATACTATGTATTGGCCCTATGCCATATAGTATTCCATATATGGGTTTTCCTA
TTGACGTAGATAGCCCCTCCCAATGGGCGGTCCCATATACCATATATGGGGCTTCCTAATACCGCCCATA
GCCACTCCCCCATTGACGTCAATGGTCTCTATATATGGTCTTTCCTATTGACGTCATATGGGCGGTCCTA
TTGACGTATATGGCGCCTCCCCCATTGACGTCAATTACGGTAAATGGCCCGCCTGGCTCAATGCCCATTG
ACGTCAATAGGACCACCCACCATTGACGTCAATGGGATGGCTCATTGCCCATTCATATCCGTTCTCACGC
CCCCTATTGACGTCAATGACGGTAAATGGCCCACTTGGCAGTACATCAATATCTATTAATAGTAACTTGG
CAAGTACATTACTATTGGAAGTACGCCAGGGTACATTGGCAGTACTCCCATTGACGTCAATGGCGGTAAA
TGGCCCGCGATGGCTGCCAAGTACATCCCCATTGACGTCAATGGGGAGGGGCAATGACGCAAATGGGCGT
TCCATTGACGTAAATGGGCGGTAGGCGTGCCTAATGGGAGGTCTATATAAGCAATGCTCGTTTAGGGAAC
CGCCATTCTGCCTGGGGACGTCGGAGCAAGCTTGATTTAGGTGACACTATAGAATACAAGCTACTTGTTC
TTTTTGCAGGATCCACCATGTACCCATACGATGTTCCAGATTACGCTTATCCTTATGACGTACCTGACTA
TGCATACCCTTATGATGTACCAGACTACGCTGGCCGGCCCATGAGTTCAGGCTTATGGAGCCAAGAAAAA
GTCACTTCACCCTACTGGGAAGAGCGGATTTTTTACTTGCTTCTTCAAGAATGCAGCGTTACAGACAAAC
AAACACAAAAGCTCCTTAAAGTACCGAAGGGAAGTATAGGACAGTATATTCAAGATCGTTCTGTGGGGCA
TTCAAGGATTCCTTCTGCAAAAGGCAAGAAAAATCAGATTGGATTAAAAATTCTAGAGCAACCTCATGCA
GTTCTCTTTGTTGATGAAAAGGATGTTGTAGAGATAAATGAAAAGTTCACAGAGTTACTTTTGGCAATTA
CCAATTGTGAGGAGAGGTTCAGCCTGTTTAAAAACAGAAACAGACTAAGTAAAGGCCTCCAAATAGACGT
GGGCTGTCCTGTGAAAGTACAGCTGAGATCTGGGGAAGAAAAATTTCCTGGAGTTGTACGCTTCAGAGGA
CCCCTGTTAGCAGAGAGGACAGTCTCCGGAATATTCTTTGGAGTTGAATTGCTGGAAGAAGGTCGTGGTC
AAGGTTTCACTGACGGGGTGTACCAAGGGAAACAGCTTTTTCAGTGTGATGAAGATTGTGGCGTGTTTGT
TGCATTGGACAAGCTAGAACTCATAGAAGATGATGACACTGCATTGGAAAGTGATTACGCAGGTCCTGGG
GACACAATGCAGGTCGAACTTCCTCCTTTGGAAATAAACTCCAGAGTTTCTTTGAAGGTTGGAGAAACAA
TAGAATCTGGAACAGTTATATTCTGTGATGTTTTGCCAGGAAAAGAAAGCTTAGGATATTTTGTTGGTGT
GGACATGGATAACCCTATTGGCAACTGGGATGGAAGATTTGATGGAGTGCAGCTTTGTAGTTTTGCGTGT
GTTGAAAGTACAATTCTATTGCACATCAATGATATCATCCCAGAGAGTGTGACGCAGGAAAGGAGGCCTC
CCAAACTTGCCTTTATGTCAAGAGGTGTTGGGGACAAAGGTTCATCCAGTCATAATAAACCAAAGGCTAC
AGGATCTACCTCAGACCCTGGAAATAGAAACAGATCTGAATTATTTTATACCTTAAATGGGTCTTCTGTT
GACTCACAACCACAATCCAAATCAAAAAATACATGGTACATTGATGAAGTTGCAGAAGACCCTGCAAAAT
CTCTTACAGAGATATCTACAGACTTTGACCGTTCTTCACCACCACTCCAGCCTCCTCCTGTGAACTCACT
GACCACCGAGAACAGATTCCACTCTTTACCATTCAGTCTCACCAAGATGCCCAATACCAATGGAAGTATT
GGCCACAGTCCACTTTCTCTGTCAGCCCAGTCTGTAATGGAAGAGCTAAACACTGCACCCGTCCAAGAGA
GTCCACCCTTGGCCATGCCTCCTGGGAACTCACATGGTCTAGAAGTGGGCTCATTGGCTGAAGTTAAGGA
GAACCCTCCTTTCTATGGGGTAATCCGTTGGATCGGTCAGCCACCAGGACTGAATGAAGTGCTCGCTGGA
CTGGAACTGGAAGATGAGTGTGCAGGCTGTACGGATGGAACCTTCAGAGGCACTCGGTATTTCACCTGTG
CCCTGAAGAAGGCGCTGTTTGTGAAACTGAAGAGCTGCAGGCCTGACTCTAGGTTTGCATCATTGCAGCC
GGTTTCCAATCAGATTGAGCGCTGTAACTCTTTAGCATTTGGAGGCTACTTAAGTGAAGTAGTAGAAGAA
AATACTCCACCAAAAATGGAAAAAGAAGGCTTGGAGATAATGATTGGGAAGAAGAAAGGCATCCAGGGTC
ATTACAATTCTTGTTACTTAGACTCAACCTTATTCTGCTTATTTGCTTTTAGTTCTGTTCTGGACACTGT
GTTACTTAGACCCAAAGAAAAGAACGATGTAGAATATTATAGTGAAACCCAAGAGCTACTGAGGACAGAA
ATTGTTAATCCTCTGAGAATATATGGATATGTGTGTGCCACAAAAATTATGAAACTGAGGAAAATACTTG
AAAAGGTGGAGGCTGCATCAGGATTTACCTCTGAAGAAAAAGATCCTGAGGAATTCTTGAATATTCTGTT
TCATCATATTTTAAGGGTAGAACCTTTGCTAAAAATAAGATCAGCAGGTCAAAAGGTACAAGATTGTTAC
TTCTATCAAATTTTTATGGAAAAAAATGAGAAAGTTGGCGTTCCCACAATTCAGCAGTTGTTAGAATGGT
CTTTTATCAACAGTAACCTGAAATTTGCAGAGGCACCATCATGTCTGATTATTCAGATGCCTCGATTTGG
AAAAGACTTTAAACTATTTAAAAAAATTTTTCCTTCTCTGGAATTAAATATAACAGATTTACTTGAAGAC
ACTCCCAGACAGTGCCGGATATGTGGAGGGCTTGCAATGTATGAGTGTAGAGAATGCTACGACGATCCGG
ACATCTCAGCTGGAAAAATCAAGCAGTTTTGTAAAACCTGCAACACTCAAGTCCACCTTCATCCGAAGAG
GCTGAATCATAAATATAACCCAGTGTCACTTCCCAAAGACTTACCCGACTGGGACTGGAGACACGGCTGC
ATCCCTTGCCAGAATATGGAGTTATTTGCTGTTCTCTGCATAGAAACAAGCCACTATGTTGCTTTTGTGA
AGTATGGGAAGGACGATTCTGCCTGGCTCTTCTTTGACAGCATGGCCGATCGGGATGGTGGTCAGAATGG
CTTCAACATTCCTCAAGTCACCCCATGCCCAGAAGTAGGAGAGTACTTGAAGATGTCTCTGGAAGACCTG
CATTCCTTGGACTCCAGGAGAATCCAAGGCTGTGCACGAAGACTGCTTTGTGATGCATATATGTGCATGT
ACCAGAGTCCAACAATGAGTTTGTACAAATAAGGCGCGCCTCTAGAACTATAGTGAGTCGTATTACGTAG
ATCCAGACATGATAAGATACATTGATGAGTTTGGACAAACCACAACTAGAATGCAGTGAAAAAAATGCTT
TATTTGTGAAATTTGTGATGCTATTGCTTTATTTGTAACCATTATAAGCTGCAATAAACAAGTTAACAAC
AACAATTGCATTCATTTTATGTTTCAGGTTCAGGGGGAGGTGTGGGAGGTTTTTTAATTCGCGGCCGCGG
CGCCAATGCATTGGGCCCGGTACCCAGCTTTTGTTCCCTTTAGTGAGGGTTAATTGCGCGCTTGGCGTAA
TCATGGTCATAGCTGTTTCCTGTGTGAAATTGTTATCCGCTCACAATTCCACACAACATACGAGCCGGGA
GCATAAAGTGTAAAGCCTGGGGTGCCTAATGAGTGAGCTAACTCACATTAATTGCGTTGCGCTCACTGCC
CGCTTTCCAGTCGGGAAACCTGTCGTGCCAGCTGCATTAATGAATCGGCCAACGCGCGGGGAGAGGCGGT
TTGCGTATTGGGCGCTCTTCCGCTTCCTCGCTCACTGACTCGCTGCGCTCGGTCGTTCGGCTGCGGCGAG
CGGTATCAGCTCACTCAAAGGCGGTAATACGGTTATCCACAGAATCAGGGGATAACGCAGGAAAGAACAT
GTGAGCAAAAGGCCAGCAAAAGGCCAGGAACCGTAAAAAGGCCGCGTTGCTGGCGTTTTTCCATAGGCTC
CGCCCCCCTGACGAGCATCACAAAAATCGACGCTCAAGTCAGAGGTGGCGAAACCCGACAGGACTATAAA
GATACCAGGCGTTTCCCCCTGGAAGCTCCCTCGTGCGCTCTCCTGTTCCGACCCTGCCGCTTACCGGATA
CCTGTCCGCCTTTCTCCCTTCGGGAAGCGTGGCGCTTTCTCATAGCTCACGCTGTAGGTATCTCAGTTCG
GTGTAGGTCGTTCGCTCCAAGCTGGGCTGTGTGCACGAACCCCCCGTTCAGCCCGACCGCTGCGCCTTAT
CCGGTAACTATCGTCTTGAGTCCAACCCGGTAAGACACGACTTATCGCCACTGGCAGCAGCCACTGGTAA
CAGGATTAGCAGAGCGAGGTATGTAGGCGGTGCTACAGAGTTCTTGAAGTGGTGGCCTAACTACGGCTAC
ACTAGAAGAACAGTATTTGGTATCTGCGCTCTGCTGAAGCCAGTTACCTTCGGAAAAAGAGTTGGTAGCT
CTTGATCCGGCAAACAAACCACCGCTGGTAGCGGTGGTTTTTTTGTTTGCAAGCAGCAGATTACGCGCAG
AAAAAAAGGATCTCAAGAAGATCCTTTGATCTTTTCTACGGGGTCTGACGCTCAGTGGAACGAAAACTCA
CGTTAAGGGATTTTGGTCATGAGATTATCAAAAAGGATCTTCACCTAGATCCTTTTAAATTAAAAATGAA
GTTTTAAATCAATCTAAAGTATATATGAGTAAACTTGGTCTGACAGTTACCAATGCTTAATCAGTGAGGC
ACCTATCTCAGCGATCTGTCTATTTCGTTCATCCATAGTTGCCTGACTCCCCGTCGTGTAGATAACTACG
ATACGGGAGGGCTTACCATCTGGCCCCAGTGCTGCAATGATACCGCGAGACCCACGCTCACCGGCTCCAG
ATTTATCAGCAATAAACCAGCCAGCCGGAAGGGCCGAGCGCAGAAGTGGTCCTGCAACTTTATCCGCCTC
CATCCAGTCTATTAATTGTTGCCGGGAAGCTAGAGTAAGTAGTTCGCCAGTTAATAGTTTGCGCAACGTT
GTTGCCATTGCTACAGGCATCGTGGTGTCACGCTCGTCGTTTGGTATGGCTTCATTCAGCTCCGGTTCCC
AACGATCAAGGCGAGTTACATGATCCCCCATGTTGTGCAAAAAAGCGGTTAGCTCCTTCGGTCCTCCGAT
CGTTGTCAGAAGTAAGTTGGCCGCAGTGTTATCACTCATGGTTATGGCAGCACTGCATAATTCTCTTACT
GTCATGCCATCCGTAAGATGCTTTTCTGTGACTGGTGAGTACTCAACCAAGTCATTCTGAGAATAGTGTA
TGCGGCGACCGAGTTGCTCTTGCCCGGCGTCAATACGGGATAATACCGCGCCACATAGCAGAACTTTAAA
AGTGCTCATCATTGGAAAACGTTCTTCGGGGCGAAAACTCTCAAGGATCTTACCGCTGTTGAGATCCAGT
TCGATGTAACCCACTCGTGCACCCAACTGATCTTCAGCATCTTTTACTTTCACCAGCGTTTCTGGGTGAG
CAAAAACAGGAAGGCAAAATGCCGCAAAAAAGGGAATAAGGGCGACACGGAAATGTTGAATACTCATACT
CTTCCTTTTTCAATATTATTGAAGCATTTATCAGGGTTATTGTCTCATGAGCGGATACATATTTGAATGT
ATTTAGAAAAATAAACAAATAGGGGTTCCGCGCACATTTCCCCGAAAAGTGCCACCTAAATTGTAAGCGT
TAATATTTTGTTAAAATTCGCGTTAAATTTTTGTTAAATCAGCTCATTTTTTAACCAATAGGCCGAAATC
GGCAAAATCCCTTATAAATCAAAAGAATAGACCGAGATAGGGT
[37 nt withheld, positions 6624-6660]
AAAGAACGTGGACTCCAACGTCAAAGG
[49 nt withheld, positions 6688-6736]
T
[91 nt withheld, positions 6738-6828]
G
[124 nt withheld, positions 6830-6953]
CCCATTCGCCATTCAGGCTGCGCAACTGTTGGGAAGGGCGATCGGTGCGGGCCTCTTCGCTATTACGCCA
GTCGA
Features (pLannotate 1.2.2; 16 found; start..end, strand, type, name):
      3..980     +  promoter       CMV IE94 promoter: enhancer/promoter region of simian cytomegalovirus major immediate early transcription unit IE94
   1015..1033    +  promoter       SP6 promoter: promoter for bacteriophage SP6 RNA polymerase
   1071..1087    +  CDS            3xHA (fragment): three tandem HA epitope tags
   1161..4019    +  CDS            CYLD: CYLD_HUMAN - Also known as CYLD1, KIAA0849 From Homo sapiens (Human).
   4038..4055    -  promoter       T7 promoter (fragment): promoter for bacteriophage T7 RNA polymerase
   4060..4194    -  polyA_signal   SV40 poly(A) signal: SV40 polyadenylation signal
   4307..4325    -  promoter       T3 promoter: promoter for bacteriophage T3 RNA polymerase
   4370..4386    -  protein_bind   lac operator: The lac repressor binds to the lac operator to inhibit transcription in E. coli. This inhibition can be relieved by adding lactose or isopropyl-β-D-thiogalactopyranoside (IPTG). lac repressor encoded by lacI
   4394..4424    -  promoter       lac promoter: promoter for the E. coli lac operon
   4439..4460    -  protein_bind   CAP binding site: CAP binding activates transcription in the presence of cAMP. E. coli catabolite activator protein
   4473..4565    -  CDS            lacI (fragment): lac repressor; lacI; The lac repressor binds to the lac operator to inhibit transcription in E. coli. This inhibition can be relieved by adding lactose or isopropyl-β-D-thiogalactopyranoside (IPTG).
   4748..5336    -  rep_origin     ori: high-copy-number ColE1/pMB1/pBR322/pUC origin of replication
   5507..6367    -  CDS            AmpR: β-lactamase; bla; confers resistance to ampicillin, carbenicillin, and related antibiotics
   6368..6472    -  promoter       AmpR promoter: bla
   6525..6953    -  rep_origin     f1 ori (sequence partly withheld): f1 bacteriophage origin of replication; arrow indicates direction of (+) strand synthesis
   6958..7024    -  CDS            lacZα (fragment): LacZα fragment of β-galactosidase; lacZ fragment
