[The description below was written by a language model from this plasmid's Addgene catalogue record and pLannotate feature annotations shown in this document.]
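Description:
HA-CYLD-WT is a mammalian expression plasmid of about 7.0 kb that encodes wild-type human CYLD, a tumor suppressor also known as CYLD1 or USPL2, with an N-terminal HA epitope tag supplied by the backbone. It was made by Gateway recombination of the CYLD open reading frame into the pDEST-HA destination vector. The catalogue lists the flanking cloning sites as attR, but no att sites appear in the feature annotation. In bacteria the plasmid replicates from a high-copy ColE1/pUC-type origin and is selected with ampicillin through the β-lactamase gene and its native promoter. An f1 origin is also present, along with remnants of a lac promoter/operator region and short lacI and lacZα fragments left over from the parental cloning vector. No mammalian selection marker is annotated, which suits the plasmid to transient transfection.

The expression cassette is driven by the simian cytomegalovirus IE94 major immediate-early enhancer/promoter. It is followed by an SP6 promoter, a short sequence annotated as a fragment of a 3xHA tag, and then the CYLD coding sequence of roughly 2.9 kb. An SV40 polyadenylation signal lies just downstream of the insert, though it is annotated on the opposite strand. A partial T7 promoter and a T3 promoter lie downstream on the reverse strand, and the SP6 site could in principle support in vitro transcription of the tagged insert. The HA tag allows the protein to be detected or immunoprecipitated with anti-HA antibodies. The associated publication concerns the role of CYLD in regulating entry into mitosis, so the construct most likely served to express tagged wild-type CYLD in cultured mammalian cells for functional and interaction studies. The "WT" in the name suggests that mutant versions exist for comparison, but the record does not describe them.
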