Addgene plasmid #15506: HA-CYLD-WT
Depositing lab: Stephen Elledge. Depositing organization: Brigham and Women's Hospital. Publication: The tumor suppressor CYLD regulates entry into mitosis. Stegmeier F, Sowa ME, Nalepa G, Gygi SP, Harper JW, Elledge SJ. Proc Natl Acad Sci U S A. 2007 May 22. 104(21):8869-74. 10.1073/pnas.0703268104 PubMed 17495026.
Backbone
  Vector backbone: pDEST-HA
  Vector type: Mammalian Expression
Growth in bacteria
  Bacterial resistance: Ampicillin, 100 μg/mL
  Growth temperature: 37°C
  Growth strain: DH5alpha
  Copy number: High Copy
Gene/Insert
  Gene/Insert name: CYLD
  Species: H. sapiens (human)
  Entrez Gene: CYLD (a.k.a. BRSS, CDMT, CYLD1, CYLDI, EAC, FTDALS8, MFT, MFT1, SBS, TEM, USPL2)
  Tag / fusion protein: HA (N terminal on backbone)
  Cloning method: Gateway Cloning; 5′ cloning site attR (not destroyed); 3′ cloning site attR (not destroyed)
  Sequencing primers: 5′ CMV-F
Terms and licenses: Academic/Nonprofit Terms; Industry Terms: Not Available to Industry
How to cite: HA-CYLD-WT was a gift from Stephen Elledge (Addgene plasmid # 15506 ; http://n2t.net/addgene:15506 ; RRID:Addgene_15506)
