>Addgene plasmid #15506 | HA-CYLD-WT | addgene partial sequence | sequence record 65282 | hCYLD-rev 5'-ATACATTGCAAGCCCTCCAC-3'
GTCTTCAAGTAAATCTGTTATATTTAATTCCAGAGAAGGAAAAATTTTTTTAAATAGTTTAAAGTCTTTT
CCAAATCGAGGCATCTGAATAATCAGACATGATGGTGCCTCTGCAAATTTCAGGTTACTGTTGATAAAAG
ACCATTCTAACAACTGCTGAATTGTGGGAACGCCAACTTTCTCATTTTTTTCCATAAAAATTTGATAGAA
GTAACAATCTTGTACCTTTTGACCTGCTGATCTTATTTTTAGCAAAGGTTCTACCCTTAAAATATGATGA
AACAGAATATTCAAGAATTCCTCAGGATCTTTTTCTTCAGAGGTAAATCCTGATGCAGCCTCCACCTTTT
CAAGTATTTTCCTCAGTTTCATAATTTTTGTGGCACACACATATCCATATATTCTCAGAGGATTAACAAT
TTCTGTCCTCAGTAGCTCTTGGGTTTCACTATAATATTCTACATCGTTCTTTTCTTTGGGTCTAAGTAAC
ACAGTGTCCAGAACAGAACTAAAAGCAAATAAGCAGAATAAGGTTGAGTCTAAGTAACAAGAATTGTAAT
GACCCTGGATGCCTTTCTTCTTCCCAATCATTATCTCCAAGCCTTCTTTTTCCATTTTTGGTGGAGTATT
TTCTTCTACTACTTCACTTAAGTAGCCTCCAAATGCTAAAGAGTTACAGCGCTCAATCTGATTGGAAACC
GGCTGCAATGATGCAAACCTAGAGTCAGGCCTGCAGCTCTTCAGTTTCACAAACAGCGCCTTCTTCAGGG
CACAGGTGAAATACCGAGTGCCTCTGAAGGTTCCATCCGTACAGCCTGCACACTCATCTTCCAGTTCCAG
TCCAGCGAGCACTTCATTCAGTCCTGGTGGCTGA
